Addgene plasmid #129424: pFB1_hMSH6
Purpose: Expression human MSH6 protein using baculovirus
Depositing lab: Peggy Hsieh. Depositing organization: National Institute of Diabetes & Digestive & Kidney Diseases (NIDDK). Publication: In vitro studies of DNA mismatch repair proteins. Geng H, Du C, Chen S, Salerno V, Manfredi C, Hsieh P. Anal Biochem. 2011 Jun 15;413(2):179-84. doi: 10.1016/j.ab.2011.02.017. Epub 2011 Feb 15. PubMed 21329650.
Backbone
  Vector backbone: pFastBac 1
  Backbone manufacturer: Invitrogen
  Backbone size w/o insert (bp): 4776
  Total vector size (bp): 8780
  Modifications to backbone: hMSH6 is inserted in MCS (5'- BamH 1 and 3'- Xho I) of pFastBac 1. 5' sequencing primer covers nucleotides from 117-145 of hMSH6, but antiparallel, 3' sequencing primer covers nucleotides from 3958-3992 of hMSH6. They are used to sequence junction of the insert. The plasmid is used to amplify and generate recombinant bacmid DNA. which will then be transfected into insect cells for virus generation and eventually protein (hMSH6) expression.
  Vector type: Insect Expression
Growth in bacteria
  Bacterial resistance: Ampicillin, 100 μg/mL
  Growth temperature: 37°C
  Growth strain: DH5alpha
  Growth instructions: Use DH10Bac for bacmid expression.
  Copy number: High Copy
Gene/Insert
  Gene/Insert name: human MSH6 (alt name: DNA mismatch repair protein homolog (MSH6))
  Species: H. sapiens (human)
  Insert size (bp): 4083
  GenBank ID: BC004246
  Entrez Gene: MSH6 (a.k.a. GTBP, GTMBP, HNPCC5, HSAP, LYNCH5, MMRCS3, MSH-6, p160)
  Promoter: Polyhedrin promoter
  Cloning method: Restriction Enzyme; 5′ cloning site BamH I (not destroyed); 3′ cloning site Xho I (not destroyed)
  Sequencing primers: 5′ ccgcatccccgcctggggaaggagaggcc; 3′ gcaagagaatttgagaagatgaatcagtcactacg
Terms and licenses: Academic/Nonprofit Terms; Industry Terms: Not Available to Industry
How to cite: pFB1_hMSH6 was a gift from Peggy Hsieh (Addgene plasmid # 129424 ; http://n2t.net/addgene:129424 ; RRID:Addgene_129424)
