[The description below was written by a language model from this plasmid's Addgene catalogue record and pLannotate feature annotations shown in this document.]
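Description:
pFB1_hMSH6 is a baculovirus donor (transfer) plasmid built on the pFastBac 1 backbone for producing human MSH6 protein in insect cells. At 8,780 bp in total, it carries the roughly 4.1 kb human MSH6 coding sequence cloned between the BamHI and XhoI sites of the multiple cloning site, both of which remain intact. In E. coli the plasmid replicates from a high-copy ColE1/pUC-type origin and is selected with ampicillin through the β-lactamase gene. An f1 phage origin and a fragment of the pBR322 bom region are also annotated in the backbone.

The expression cassette places MSH6 downstream of the polyhedrin promoter from Autographa californica nucleopolyhedrovirus, a very strong late viral promoter, and terminates transcripts with an SV40 polyadenylation signal. No epitope or purification tag is annotated or described in the record. This cassette, together with a gentamicin acetyltransferase gene driven by the integron Pc promoter, lies between the Tn7R and Tn7L ends of a mini-Tn7 element. In a bacmid-carrying host strain such as DH10Bac, Tn7 transposition moves the whole mini-Tn7 segment into the baculovirus shuttle genome, and gentamicin resistance helps identify recombinants. The resulting recombinant bacmid DNA is then transfected into insect cells to generate virus, which is used to drive MSH6 expression.

MSH6 is a component of the post-replicative DNA mismatch repair system and heterodimerizes with MSH2 to form MutSα, which recognizes base mismatches and small insertion-deletion loops. In keeping with this, the construct was deposited in connection with in vitro studies of mismatch repair proteins.
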