Features (pLannotate 1.2.2; 15 found; start..end, strand, type, name):
      1..225     -  mobile_element Tn7R: mini-Tn7 element (right end of the Tn7 transposon) Tn7
    292..825     -  CDS            GmR: gentamycin acetyltransferase; aacC1; confers resistance to gentamycin
   1014..1042    -  promoter       Pc promoter: intI1 (promoter lies within the coding sequence); class 1 integron promoter
   1020..1367    -  CDS            YPR2_ECOLX (fragment): Protein predicted: Swiss-Prot protein existence level 4. From Escherichia coli.
   1394..1485    +  promoter       polyhedrin promoter: polh from Autographa californica; promoter for the baculovirus polyhedrin gene
   1528..5607    +  CDS            MSH6: MSH6_HUMAN - Also known as GTBP. Experimental evidence at protein level: Swiss-Prot protein existence level 1. Component of the post-replicative DNA mismatch repair system (MMR). Heterodimerizes with MSH2 to form MutS alpha, which binds to DNA mismatches thereby initiating DNA repair. When bound, MutS alpha bends the DNA helix and shields approximately 20 base pairs, and recognizes single base mismatches and dinucleotide insertion-deletion loops (IDL) in the DNA. After mismatch binding, forms a ternary complex with the MutL alpha heterodimer, which is thought to be responsible for directing th
   5654..5737    +  CDS            large T antigen (fragment): large T antigen from SV40 (simian virus 40)
   5760..5894    +  polyA_signal   SV40 poly(A) signal: SV40 polyadenylation signal
   5923..6088    -  mobile_element Tn7L: mini-Tn7 element (left end of the Tn7 transposon) Tn7
   6251..6267    +  CDS            lacZα (fragment): LacZα fragment of β-galactosidase; lacZ fragment
   6272..6726    +  rep_origin     f1 ori (sequence partly withheld): f1 bacteriophage origin of replication; arrow indicates direction of (+) strand synthesis
   6752..6856    +  promoter       AmpR promoter: bla
   6857..7717    +  CDS            AmpR: β-lactamase; bla; confers resistance to ampicillin, carbenicillin, and related antibiotics
   7888..8476    +  rep_origin     ori: high-copy-number ColE1/pMB1/pBR322/pUC origin of replication
   8662..8713    -  misc_feature   bom (fragment): basis of mobility region from pBR322
>Addgene plasmid #129424 | pFB1_hMSH6 | addgene full sequence | sequence record 254819 | Addgene NGS Result
TGTGGGCGGACAATAAAGTCTTAAACTGAACAAAATAGATCTAAACTATGACAATAAAGTCTTAAACTAG
ACAGAATAGTTGTAAACTGAAATCAGTCCAGTTATGCTGTGAAAAAGCATACTGGACTTTTGTTATGGCT
AAAGCAAACTCTTCATTTTCTGAAGTGCAAATTGCCCGTCGTATTAAAGAGGGGCGTGGCCAAGGGCATG
GTAAAGACTATATTCGCGGCGTTGTGACAATTTACCGAACAACTCCGCGGCCGGGAAGCCGATCTCGGCT
TGAACGAATTGTTAGGTGGCGGTACTTGGGTCGATATCAAAGTGCATCACTTCTTCCCGTATGCCCAACT
TTGTATAGAGAGCCACTGCGGGATCGTCACCGTAATCTGCTTGCACGTAGATCACATAAGCACCAAGCGC
GTTGGCCTCATGCTTGAGGAGATTGATGAGCGCGGTGGCAATGCCCTGCCTCCGGTGCTCGCCGGAGACT
GCGAGATCATAGATATAGATCTCACTACGCGGCTGCTCAAACTTGGGCAGAACGTAAGCCGCGAGAGCGC
CAACAACCGCTTCTTGGTCGAAGGCAGCAAGCGCGATGAATGTCTTACTACGGAGCAAGTTCCCGAGGTA
ATCGGAGTCCGGCTGATGTTGGGAGTAGGTGGCTACGTCTCCGAACTCACGACCGAAAAGATCAAGAGCA
GCCCGCATGGATTTGACTTGGTCAGGGCCGAGCCTACATGTGCGAATGATGCCCATACTTGAGCCACCTA
ACTTTGTTTTAGGGCGACTGCCCTGCTGCGTAACATCGTTGCTGCTGCGTAACATCGTTGCTGCTCCATA
ACATCAAACATCGACCCACGGCGTAACGCGCTTGCTGCTTGGATGCCCGAGGCATAGACTGTACAAAAAA
ACAGTCATAACAAGCCATGAAAACCGCCACTGCGCCGTTACCACCGCTGCGTTCGGTCAAGGTTCTGGAC
CAGTTGCGTGAGCGCATACGCTACTTGCATTACAGTTTACGAACCGAACAGGCTTATGTCAACTGGGTTC
GTGCCTTCATCCGTTTCCACGGTGTGCGTCACCCGGCAACCTTGGGCAGCAGCGAAGTCGAGGCATTTCT
GTCCTGGCTGGCGAACGAGCGCAAGGTTTCGGTCTCCACGCATCGTCAGGCATTGGCGGCCTTGCTGTTC
TTCTACGGCAAGGTGCTGTGCACGGATCTGCCCTGGCTTCAGGAGATCGGAAGACCTCGGCCGTCGCGGC
GCTTGCCGGTGGTGCTGACCCCGGATGAAGTGGTTCGCATCCTCGGTTTTCTGGAAGGCGAGCATCGTTT
GTTCGCCCAGGACTCTAGCTATAGTTCTAGTGGTTGGCTACGTATACTCCGGAATATTAATAGATCATGG
AGATAATTAAAATGATAACCATCTCGCAAATAAATAAGTATTTTACTGTTTTCGTAACAGTTTTGTAATA
AAAAAACCTATAAATATTCCGGATTATTCATACCGTCCCACCATCGGGCGCGGATCCATGTCGCGACAGA
GCACCCTGTACAGCTTCTTCCCCAAGTCTCCGGCGCTGAGTGATGCCAACAAGGCCTCGGCCAGGGCCTC
ACGCGAAGGCGGCCGTGCCGCCGCTGCCCCCGGGGCCTCTCCTTCCCCAGGCGGGGATGCGGCCTGGAGC
GAGGCTGGGCCTGGGCCCAGGCCCTTGGCGCGATCCGCGTCACCGCCCAAGGCGAAGAACCTCAACGGAG
GGCTGCGGAGATCGGTAGCGCCTGCTGCCCCCACCAGTTGTGACTTCTCACCGGGAGATTTGGTTTGGGC
CAAGATGGAGGGTTACCCCTGGTGGCCTTGTCTGGTTTACAACCACCCCTTTGATGGAACATTCATCCGC
GAGAAAGGGAAATCAGTCCGTGTTCATGTACAGTTTTTTGATGACAGCCCAACAAGGGGCTGGGTTAGCA
AAAGGCTTTTAAAGCCATATACAGGTTCAAAATCAAAGGAAGCCCAGAAGGGAGGTCATTTTTACAGTGC
AAAGCCTGAAATACTGAGAGCAATGCAACGTGCAGACGAAGCCTTAAATAAAGACAAGATTAAGAGGCTT
GAATTGGCAGTTTGTGATGAGCCCTCAGAGCCAGAAGAGGAAGAAGAGATGGAGGTAGGCACAACTTACG
TAACAGATAAGAGTGAAGAAGATAATGAAATTGAGAGTGAAGAGGAAGTACAGCCTAAGACACAAGGATC
TAGGCGAAGTAGCCGCCAAATAAAAAAACGAAGGGTCATATCAGATTCTGAGAGTGACATTGGTGGCTCT
GATGTGGAATTTAAGCCAGACACTAAGGAGGAAGGAAGCAGTGATGAAATAAGCAGTGGAGTGGGGGATA
GTGAGAGTGAAGGCCTGAACAGCCCTGTCAAAGTTGCTCGAAAGCGGAAGAGAATGGTGACTGGAAATGG
CTCTCTTAAAAGGAAAAGCTCTAGGAAGGAAACGCCCTCAGCCACCAAACAAGCAACTAGCATTTCATCA
GAAACCAAGAATACTTTGAGAGCTTTCTCTGCCCCTCAAAATTCTGAATCCCAAGCCCACGTTAGTGGAG
GTGGTGATGACAGTAGTCGCCCTACTGTTTGGTATCATGAAACTTTAGAATGGCTTAAGGAGGAAAAGAG
AAGAGATGAGCACAGGAGGAGGCCTGATCACCCCGATTTTGATGCATCTACACTCTATGTGCCTGAGGAT
TTCCTCAATTCTTGTACTCCTGGGATGAGGAAGTGGTGGCAGATTAAGTCTCAGAACTTTGATCTTGTCA
TCTGTTACAAGGTGGGGAAATTTTATGAGCTGTACCACATGGATGCTCTTATTGGAGTCAGTGAACTGGG
GCTGGTATTCATGAAAGGCAACTGGGCCCATTCTGGCTTTCCTGAAATTGCATTTGGCCGTTATTCAGAT
TCCCTGGTGCAGAAGGGCTATAAAGTAGCACGAGTGGAACAGACTGAGACTCCAGAAATGATGGAGGCAC
GATGTAGAAAGATGGCACATATATCCAAGTATGATAGAGTGGTGAGGAGGGAGATCTGTAGGATCATTAC
CAAGGGTACACAGACTTACAGTGTGCTGGAAGGTGATCCCTCTGAGAACTACAGTAAGTATCTTCTTAGC
CTCAAAGAAAAAGAGGAAGATTCTTCTGGCCATACTCGTGCATATGGTGTGTGCTTTGTTGATACTTCAC
TGGGAAAGTTTTTCATAGGTCAGTTTTCAGATGATCGCCATTGTTCGAGATTTAGGACTCTAGTGGCACA
CTATCCCCCAGTACAAGTTTTATTTGAAAAAGGAAATCTCTCAAAGGAAACTAAAACAATTCTAAAGAGT
TCATTGTCCTGTTCTCTTCAGGAAGGTCTGATACCCGGCTCCCAGTTTTGGGATGCATCCAAAACTTTGA
GAACTCTCCTTGAGGAAGAATATTTTAGGGAAAAGCTAAGTGATGGCATTGGGGTGATGTTACCCCAGGT
GCTTAAAGGTATGACTTCAGAGTCTGATTCCATTGGGTTGACACCAGGAGAGAAAAGTGAATTGGCCCTC
TCTGCTCTAGGTGGTTGTGTCTTCTACCTCAAAAAATGCCTTATTGATCAGGAGCTTTTATCAATGGCTA
ATTTTGAAGAATATATTCCCTTGGATTCTGACACAGTCAGCACTACAAGATCTGGTGCTATCTTCACCAA
AGCCTATCAACGAATGGTGCTAGATGCAGTGACATTAAACAACTTGGAGATTTTTCTGAATGGAACAAAT
GGTTCTACTGAAGGAACCCTACTAGAGAGGGTTGATACTTGCCATACTCCTTTTGGTAAGCGGCTCCTAA
AGCAATGGCTTTGTGCCCCACTCTGTAACCATTATGCTATTAATGATCGTCTAGATGCCATAGAAGACCT
CATGGTTGTGCCTGACAAAATCTCCGAAGTTGTAGAGCTTCTAAAGAAGCTTCCAGATCTTGAGAGGCTA
CTCAGTAAAATTCATAATGTTGGGTCTCCCCTGAAGAGTCAGAACCACCCAGACAGCAGGGCTATAATGT
ATGAAGAAACTACATACAGCAAGAAGAAGATTATTGATTTTCTTTCTGCTCTGGAAGGATTCAAAGTAAT
GTGTAAAATTATAGGGATCATGGAAGAAGTTGCTGATGGTTTTAAGTCTAAAATCCTTAAGCAGGTCATC
TCTCTGCAGACAAAAAATCCTGAAGGTCGTTTTCCTGATTTGACTGTAGAATTGAACCGATGGGATACAG
CCTTTGACCATGAAAAGGCTCGAAAGACTGGACTTATTACTCCCAAAGCAGGCTTTGACTCTGATTATGA
CCAAGCTCTTGCTGACATAAGAGAAAATGAACAGAGCCTCCTGGAATACCTAGAGAAACAGCGCAACAGA
ATTGGCTGTAGGACCATAGTCTATTGGGGGATTGGTAGGAACCGTTACCAGCTGGAAATTCCTGAGAATT
TCACCACTCGCAATTTGCCAGAAGAATACGAGTTGAAATCTACCAAGAAGGGCTGTAAACGATACTGGAC
CAAAACTATTGAAAAGAAGTTGGCTAATCTCATAAATGCTGAAGAACGGAGGGATGTATCATTGAAGGAC
TGCATGCGGCGACTGTTCTATAACTTTGATAAAAATTACAAGGACTGGCAGTCTGCTGTAGAGTGTATCG
CAGTGTTGGATGTTTTACTGTGCCTGGCTAACTATAGTCGAGGGGGTGATGGTCCTATGTGTCGCCCAGT
AATTCTGTTGCCGGAAGATACCCCCCCCTTCTTAGAGCTTAAAGGATCACGCCATCCTTGCATTACGAAG
ACTTTTTTTGGAGATGATTTTATTCCTAATGACATTCTAATAGGCTGTGAGGAAGAGGAGCAGGAAAATG
GCAAAGCCTATTGTGTGCTTGTTACTGGACCAAATATGGGGGGCAAGTCTACGCTTATGAGACAGGCTGG
CTTATTAGCTGTAATGGCCCAGATGGGTTGTTACGTCCCTGCTGAAGTGTGCAGGCTCACACCAATTGAT
AGAGTGTTTACTAGACTTGGTGCCTCAGACAGAATAATGTCAGGTGAAAGTACATTTTTTGTTGAATTAA
GTGAAACTGCCAGCATACTCATGCATGCAACAGCACATTCTCTGGTGCTTGTGGATGAATTAGGAAGAGG
TACTGCAACATTTGATGGGACGGCAATAGCAAATGCAGTTGTTAAAGAACTTGCTGAGACTATAAAATGT
CGTACATTATTTTCAACTCACTACCATTCATTAGTAGAAGATTATTCTCAAAATGTTGCTGTGCGCCTAG
GACATATGGCATGCATGGTAGAAAATGAATGTGAAGACCCCAGCCAGGAGACTATTACGTTCCTCTATAA
ATTCATTAAGGGAGCTTGTCCTAAAAGCTATGGCTTTAATGCAGCAAGGCTTGCTAATCTCCCAGAGGAA
GTTATTCAAAAGGGACATAGAAAAGCAAGAGAATTTGAGAAGATGAATCAGTCACTACGATTATTTCGGG
AAGTTTGCCTGGCTAGTGAAAGGTCAACTGTAGATGCTGAAGCTGTCCATAAATTGCTGACTTTGATTAA
GGAATTATAGATCTCGAGGCATGCGGTACCAAGCTTGTCGAGAAGTACTAGAGGATCATAATCAGCCATA
CCACATTTGTAGAGGTTTTACTTGCTTTAAAAAACCTCCCACACCTCCCCCTGAACCTGAAACATAAAAT
GAATGCAATTGTTGTTGTTAACTTGTTTATTGCAGCTTATAATGGTTACAAATAAAGCAATAGCATCACA
AATTTCACAAATAAAGCATTTTTTTCACTGCATTCTAGTTGTGGTTTGTCCAAACTCATCAATGTATCTT
ATCATGTCTGGATCTGATCACTGCTTGAGCCTAGGAGATCCGAACCAGATAAGTGAAATCTAGTTCCAAA
CTATTTTGTCATTTTTAATTTTCGTATTAGCTTACGACGCTACACCCAGTTCCCATCTATTTTGTCACTC
TTCCCTAAATAATCCTTAAAAACTCCATTTCCACCCCTCCCAGTTCCCAACTATTTTGTCCGCCCACAGC
GGGGCATTTTTCTTCCTGTTATGTTTTTAATCAAACATCCTGCCAACTCCATGTGACAAACCGTCATCTT
CGGCTACTTTTTCTCTGTCACAGAATGAAAATTTTTCTGTCATCTCTTCGTTATTAATGTTTGTAATTGA
CTGAATATCAACGCTTATTTGCAGCCTGAATGGCGAATGGG
[124 nt withheld, positions 6272-6395]
C
[91 nt withheld, positions 6397-6487]
A
[49 nt withheld, positions 6489-6537]
CCTTTGACGTTGGAGTCCACGTTCTT
[37 nt withheld, positions 6564-6600]
ACCCTATCTCGGTCTATTCTTTTGATTTATAAGGGATTTTGCCGATTTCGGCCTATTGGTTAAAAAATGA
GCTGATTTAACAAAAATTTAACGCGAATTTTAACAAAATATTAACGCTTACAATTTAGGTGGCACTTTTC
GGGGAAATGTGCGCGGAACCCCTATTTGTTTATTTTTCTAAATACATTCAAATATGTATCCGCTCATGAG
ACAATAACCCTGATAAATGCTTCAATAATATTGAAAAAGGAAGAGTATGAGTATTCAACATTTCCGTGTC
GCCCTTATTCCCTTTTTTGCGGCATTTTGCCTTCCTGTTTTTGCTCACCCAGAAACGCTGGTGAAAGTAA
AAGATGCTGAAGATCAGTTGGGTGCACGAGTGGGTTACATCGAACTGGATCTCAACAGCGGTAAGATCCT
TGAGAGTTTTCGCCCCGAAGAACGTTTTCCAATGATGAGCACTTTTAAAGTTCTGCTATGTGGCGCGGTA
TTATCCCGTATTGACGCCGGGCAAGAGCAACTCGGTCGCCGCATACACTATTCTCAGAATGACTTGGTTG
AGTACTCACCAGTCACAGAAAAGCATCTTACGGATGGCATGACAGTAAGAGAATTATGCAGTGCTGCCAT
AACCATGAGTGATAACACTGCGGCCAACTTACTTCTGACAACGATCGGAGGACCGAAGGAGCTAACCGCT
TTTTTGCACAACATGGGGGATCATGTAACTCGCCTTGATCGTTGGGAACCGGAGCTGAATGAAGCCATAC
CAAACGACGAGCGTGACACCACGATGCCTGTAGCAATGGCAACAACGTTGCGCAAACTATTAACTGGCGA
ACTACTTACTCTAGCTTCCCGGCAACAATTAATAGACTGGATGGAGGCGGATAAAGTTGCAGGACCACTT
CTGCGCTCGGCCCTTCCGGCTGGCTGGTTTATTGCTGATAAATCTGGAGCCGGTGAGCGTGGGTCTCGCG
GTATCATTGCAGCACTGGGGCCAGATGGTAAGCCCTCCCGTATCGTAGTTATCTACACGACGGGGAGTCA
GGCAACTATGGATGAACGAAATAGACAGATCGCTGAGATAGGTGCCTCACTGATTAAGCATTGGTAACTG
TCAGACCAAGTTTACTCATATATACTTTAGATTGATTTAAAACTTCATTTTTAATTTAAAAGGATCTAGG
TGAAGATCCTTTTTGATAATCTCATGACCAAAATCCCTTAACGTGAGTTTTCGTTCCACTGAGCGTCAGA
CCCCGTAGAAAAGATCAAAGGATCTTCTTGAGATCCTTTTTTTCTGCGCGTAATCTGCTGCTTGCAAACA
AAAAAACCACCGCTACCAGCGGTGGTTTGTTTGCCGGATCAAGAGCTACCAACTCTTTTTCCGAAGGTAA
CTGGCTTCAGCAGAGCGCAGATACCAAATACTGTTCTTCTAGTGTAGCCGTAGTTAGGCCACCACTTCAA
GAACTCTGTAGCACCGCCTACATACCTCGCTCTGCTAATCCTGTTACCAGTGGCTGCTGCCAGTGGCGAT
AAGTCGTGTCTTACCGGGTTGGACTCAAGACGATAGTTACCGGATAAGGCGCAGCGGTCGGGCTGAACGG
GGGGTTCGTGCACACAGCCCAGCTTGGAGCGAACGACCTACACCGAACTGAGATACCTACAGCGTGAGCT
ATGAGAAAGCGCCACGCTTCCCGAAGGGAGAAAGGCGGACAGGTATCCGGTAAGCGGCAGGGTCGGAACA
GGAGAGCGCACGAGGGAGCTTCCAGGGGGAAACGCCTGGTATCTTTATAGTCCTGTCGGGTTTCGCCACC
TCTGACTTGAGCGTCGATTTTTGTGATGCTCGTCAGGGGGGCGGAGCCTATGGAAAAACGCCAGCAACGC
GGCCTTTTTACGGTTCCTGGCCTTTTGCTGGCCTTTTGCTCACATGTTCTTTCCTGCGTTATCCCCTGAT
TCTGTGGATAACCGTATTACCGCCTTTGAGTGAGCTGATACCGCTCGCCGCAGCCGAACGACCGAGCGCA
GCGAGTCAGTGAGCGAGGAAGCGGAAGAGCGCCTGATGCGGTATTTTCTCCTTACGCATCTGTGCGGTAT
TTCACACCGCATAGACCAGCCGCGTAACCTGGCAAAATCGGTTACGGTTGAGTAATAAATGGATGCCCTG
CGTAAGCGGG
